Addgene plasmid #104466: MBP-hnRNPA2_LC_R191K_R254K
Purpose: express MBP hnRNPA2 LC with 2 R to K mutations
Depositing lab: Nicolas Fawzi. Depositing organization: Brown University. Publication: Mechanistic View of hnRNPA2 Low-Complexity Domain Structure, Interactions, and Phase Separation Altered by Mutation and Arginine Methylation. Ryan VH, Dignon GL, Zerze GH, Chabata CV, Silva R, Conicella AE, Amaya J, Burke KA, Mittal J, Fawzi NL. Mol Cell. 2018 Jan 17. pii: S1097-2765(17)30979-6. doi: 10.1016/j.molcel.2017.12.022. PubMed 29358076.
Backbone
  Vector backbone: pTHMT
  Vector type: Bacterial Expression
Growth in bacteria
  Bacterial resistance: Kanamycin, 50 μg/mL
  Growth temperature: 37°C
  Growth strain: DH5alpha
  Copy number: High Copy
Gene/Insert
  Gene/Insert name: hnRNPA2
  Species: H. sapiens (human)
  Mutation: R191K R254K
  Entrez Gene: HNRNPA2B1 (a.k.a. HNRNPA2, HNRNPB1, HNRPA2, HNRPA2B1, HNRPB1, IBMPFD2, OPMD2, RNPA2, SNRPB1)
  Tag / fusion protein: His-MBP (N terminal on insert)
  Cloning method: Restriction Enzyme; 5′ cloning site unknown (unknown if destroyed); 3′ cloning site unknown (unknown if destroyed)
Terms and licenses: Academic/Nonprofit Terms; Industry Terms: Not Available to Industry
How to cite: MBP-hnRNPA2_LC_R191K_R254K was a gift from Nicolas Fawzi (Addgene plasmid # 104466 ; http://n2t.net/addgene:104466 ; RRID:Addgene_104466)
