[The description below was written by a language model from this plasmid's Addgene catalogue record and pLannotate feature annotations shown in this document.]
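Description:
MBP-hnRNPA2_LC_R191K_R254K is a 6.9 kb bacterial expression plasmid built on the pTHMT backbone, a pET-style T7 vector, for producing the low-complexity (LC) domain of human hnRNPA2 (HNRNPA2B1) in E. coli as an N-terminal His-MBP fusion. It carries a ColE1/pMB1-type origin and is listed as high copy, although the feature table also shows the pBR322-derived bom and rop elements. Selection is by kanamycin through the aph(3')-Ia gene. An f1 origin and short remnants of the tetracycline resistance gene are also annotated as backbone features.

Expression is driven by a T7 promoter followed by a lac operator and the phage T7 gene 10 ribosome binding site, with a plasmid-borne lacI gene supplying repressor. Transcription therefore depends on a host providing T7 RNA polymerase and is inducible with IPTG. The open reading frame begins with short fragments annotated as tag sequences, consistent with the recorded histidine tag, then cytosolic maltose binding protein lacking its signal sequence, a short linker region containing an attB1-like fragment, and the hnRNPA2 fragment, which spans the numbering origin of the circular record. A T7 terminator lies downstream. The short His and SET1 fragments annotated after the insert are probably vector remnants, but the record does not say whether they are translated. A protease cleavage site between MBP and the insert is not clearly annotated.

The insert carries two arginine-to-lysine substitutions, R191K and R254K. According to the associated publication title, the construct belongs to work on LC domain structure, interactions and phase separation and how these are altered by mutation and arginine methylation. MBP serves as a solubility-enhancing fusion partner for this aggregation-prone domain.
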