Features (pLannotate 1.2.2; 23 found; start..end, strand, type, name):
    188..205     +  CDS            9xHis (fragment): 9xHis affinity tag
    215..264     +  CDS            SET1 (fragment): solubility-enhancement tag derived from T7 phage gene 10B
    272..319     +  terminator     T7 terminator: transcription terminator for bacteriophage T7 RNA polymerase
    356..784     +  rep_origin     f1 ori (sequence partly withheld): f1 bacteriophage origin of replication; arrow indicates direction of (+) strand synthesis
    837..894     +  promoter       AmpR promoter (fragment): bla
    903..1718    -  CDS            KanR: aminoglycoside phosphotransferase; aph(3')-Ia; confers resistance to kanamycin in bacteria or G418 (Geneticin®) in eukaryotes
   1840..2428    +  rep_origin     ori: high-copy-number ColE1/pMB1/pBR322/pUC origin of replication
   2614..2753    -  misc_feature   bom: basis of mobility region from pBR322
   2855..3046    -  CDS            rop: Rop protein, which maintains plasmids at low copy number; rop
   3063..3443    +  CDS            YPB1_ECOLX: Protein predicted: Swiss-Prot protein existence level 4. From Escherichia coli.
   3515..3806    -  CDS            TcR (fragment): tetracycline efflux protein; tet; confers resistance to tetracycline
   3821..3842    -  protein_bind   CAP binding site: CAP binding activates transcription in the presence of cAMP. E. coli catabolite activator protein
   3855..4937    -  CDS            lacI: lac repressor; lacI; The lac repressor binds to the lac operator to inhibit transcription in E. coli. This inhibition can be relieved by adding lactose or isopropyl-β-D-thiogalactopyranoside (IPTG).
   4938..5015    -  promoter       lacI promoter: lacI
   5023..5302    -  CDS            TcR (fragment): tetracycline efflux protein; tet; confers resistance to tetracycline
   5324..5342    +  promoter       T7 promoter: promoter for bacteriophage T7 RNA polymerase
   5343..5367    +  protein_bind   lac operator: The lac repressor binds to the lac operator to inhibit transcription in E. coli. This inhibition can be relieved by adding lactose or isopropyl-β-D-thiogalactopyranoside (IPTG). lac repressor encoded by lacI
   5382..5404    +  RBS            RBS: efficient ribosome binding site from bacteriophage T7 gene 10 (Olins and Rangwala, 1989)
   5411..5428    +  CDS            HP-thioredoxin (fragment): His-Patch thioredoxin The histidines at positions 8, 32, and 64 coordinate a divalent cation, allowing HP-thioredoxin to be purified on metal-chelating resins.
   5429..5445    +  CDS            capTEV™ (fragment): composite tag for in vivo biotinylation, TEV protease cleavage, and 6xHis tagging
   5459..6556    +  CDS            MBP: maltose binding protein from E. coli; malE (mutated); This version of the gene does not encode a signal sequence, so MBP will remain in the cytosol.
   6576..6594    +  protein_bind   attB1 (fragment): mutant version of attB; core recombination site for the Gateway® BP reaction BP Clonase™
   6635..178     +  CDS            HNRNPA2B1 (fragment) (across the origin): ROA2_SAGOE - Also known as HNRPA2B1. Experimental evidence at protein level: Swiss-Prot protein existence level 1. Heterogeneous nuclear ribonucleoprotein (hnRNP) that associates with nascent pre-mRNAs, packaging them into hnRNP particles. The hnRNP particle arrangement on nascent hnRNA is non-random and sequence-dependent and serves to condense and stabilize the transcripts and minimize tangling and knotting. Packaging plays a role in various processes such as transcription, pre-mRNA processing, RNA nuclear export, subcellular location, mRNA translation and stability of mature mRNAs. Forms hn
>Addgene plasmid #104466 | MBP-hnRNPA2_LC_R191K_R254K | addgene full sequence | sequence record 201658 | Addgene NGS Result
CTATGGTAGCGGCAATTACAATGATTTTGGCAACTACAACCAGCAACCGAGCAATTACGGCCCGATGAAA
TCCGGCAATTTTGGCGGTTCCCGTAATATGGGTGGTCCGTATGGTGGCGGTAACTACGGCCCGGGTGGTA
GCGGTGGTTCTGGCGGCTATGGTGGCCGCAGCCGTTACTAACTCGAGCACCACCACCACCACCACTGAGA
TCCGGCTGCTAACAAAGCCCGAAAGGAAGCTGAGTTGGCTGCTGCCACCGCTGAGCAATAACTAGCATAA
CCCCTTGGGGCCTCTAAACGGGTCTTGAGGGGTTTTTTGCTGAAAGGAGGAACTATATCCGGATTGGCGA
ATGGG
[124 nt withheld, positions 356-479]
C
[91 nt withheld, positions 481-571]
A
[49 nt withheld, positions 573-621]
CCTTTGACGTTGGAGTCCACGTTCTTT
[37 nt withheld, positions 649-685]
ACCCTATCTCGGTCTATTCTTTTGATTTATAAGGGATTTTGCCGATTTCGGCCTATTGGTTAAAAAATGA
GCTGATTTAACAAAAATTTAACGCGAATTTTAACAAAATATTAACGCTTACAATTTAGGTGGCACTTTTC
GGGGAAATGTGCGCGGAACCCCTATTTGTTTATTTTTCTAAATACATTCAAATATGTATCCGCTCATGAA
TTAATTCTTAGAAAAACTCATCGAGCATCAAATGAAACTGCAATTTATTCATATCAGGATTATCAATACC
ATATTTTTGAAAAAGCCGTTTCTGTAATGAAGGAGAAAACTCACCGAGGCAGTTCCATAGGATGGCAAGA
TCCTGGTATCGGTCTGCGATTCCGACTCGTCCAACATCAATACAACCTATTAATTTCCCCTCGTCAAAAA
TAAGGTTATCAAGTGAGAAATCACCATGAGTGACGACTGAATCCGGTGAGAATGGCAAAAGTTTATGCAT
TTCTTTCCAGACTTGTTCAACAGGCCAGCCATTACGCTCGTCATCAAAATCACTCGCATCAACCAAACCG
TTATTCATTCGTGATTGCGCCTGAGCGAGACGAAATACGCGATCGCTGTTAAAAGGACAATTACAAACAG
GAATCGAATGCAACCGGCGCAGGAACACTGCCAGCGCATCAACAATATTTTCACCTGAATCAGGATATTC
TTCTAATACCTGGAATGCTGTTTTCCCGGGGATCGCAGTGGTGAGTAACCATGCATCATCAGGAGTACGG
ATAAAATGCTTGATGGTCGGAAGAGGCATAAATTCCGTCAGCCAGTTTAGTCTGACCATCTCATCTGTAA
CATCATTGGCAACGCTACCTTTGCCATGTTTCAGAAACAACTCTGGCGCATCGGGCTTCCCATACAATCG
ATAGATTGTCGCACCTGATTGCCCGACATTATCGCGAGCCCATTTATACCCATATAAATCAGCATCCATG
TTGGAATTTAATCGCGGCCTAGAGCAAGACGTTTCCCGTTGAATATGGCTCATAACACCCCTTGTATTAC
TGTTTATGTAAGCAGACAGTTTTATTGTTCATGACCAAAATCCCTTAACGTGAGTTTTCGTTCCACTGAG
CGTCAGACCCCGTAGAAAAGATCAAAGGATCTTCTTGATATCCTTTTTTTCTGCGCGTAATCTGCTGCTT
GCAAACAAAAAAACCACCGCTACCAGCGGTGGTTTGTTTGCCGGATCAAGAGCTACCAACTCTTTTTCCG
AAGGTAACTGGCTTCAGCAGAGCGCAGATACCAAATACTGTCCTTCTAGTGTAGCCGTAGTTAGGCCACC
ACTTCAAGAACTCTGTAGCACCGCCTACATACCTCGCTCTGCTAATCCTGTTACCAGTGGCTGCTGCCAG
TGGCGATAAGTCGTGTCTTACCGGGTTGGACTCAAGACGATAGTTACCGGATAAGGCGCAGCGGTCGGGC
TGAACGGGGGGTTCGTGCACACAGCCCAGCTTGGAGCGAACGACCTACACCGAACTGAGATACCTACAGC
GTGAGCTATGAGAAAGCGCCACGCTTCCCGAAGGGAGAAAGGCGGACAGGTATCCGGTAAGCGGCAGGGT
CGGAACAGGAGAGCGCACGAGGGAGCTTCCAGGGGGAAACGCCTGGTATCTTTATAGTCCTGTCGGGTTT
CGCCACCTCTGACTTGAGCGTCGATTTTTGTGATGCTCGTCAGGGGGGCGGAGCCTATGGAAAAACGCCA
GCAACGCGGCCTTTTTACGGTTCCTGGCCTTTTGCTGGCCTTTTGCTCACATGTTCTTTCCTGCGTTATC
CCCTGATTCTGTGGATAACCGTATTACCGCCTTTGAGTGAGCTGATACCGCTCGCCGCAGCCGAACGACC
GAGCGCAGCGAGTCAGTGAGCGAGGAAGCGGAAGAGCGCCTGATGCGGTATTTTCTCCTTACGCATCTGT
GCGGTATTTCACACCGCAATGGTGCACTCTCAGTACAATCTGCTCTGATGCCGCATAGTTAAGCCAGTAT
ACACTCCGCTATCGCTACGTGACTGGGTCATGGCTGCGCCCCGACACCCGCCAACACCCGCTGACGCGCC
CTGACGGGCTTGTCTGCTCCCGGCATCCGCTTACAGACAAGCTGTGACCGTCTCCGGGAGCTGCATGTGT
CAGAGGTTTTCACCGTCATCACCGAAACGCGCGAGGCAGCTGCGGTAAAGCTCATCAGCGTGGTCGTGAA
GCGATTCACAGATGTCTGCCTGTTCATCCGCGTCCAGCTCGTTGAGTTTCTCCAGAAGCGTTAATGTCTG
GCTTCTGATAAAGCGGGCCATGTTAAGGGCGGTTTTTTCCTGTTTGGTCACTGATGCCTCCGTGTAAGGG
GGATTTCTGTTCATGGGGGTAATGATACCGATGAAACGAGAGAGGATGCTCACGATACGGGTTACTGATG
ATGAACATGCCCGGTTACTGGAACGTTGTGAGGGTAAACAACTGGCGGTATGGATGCGGCGGGACCAGAG
AAAAATCACTCAGGGTCAATGCCAGCGCTTCGTTAATACAGATGTAGGTGTTCCACAGGGTAGCCAGCAG
CATCCTGCGATGCAGATCCGGAACATAATGGTGCAGGGCGCTGACTTCCGCGTTTCCAGACTTTACGAAA
CACGGAAACCGAAGACCATTCATGTTGTTGCTCAGGTCGCAGACGTTTTGCAGCAGCAGTCGCTTCACGT
TCGCTCGCGTATCGGTGATTCATTCTGCTAACCAGTAAGGCAACCCCGCCAGCCTAGCCGGGTCCTCAAC
GACAGGAGCACGATCATGCGCACCCGTGGGGCCGCCATGCCGGCGATAATGGCCTGCTTCTCGCCGAAAC
GTTTGGTGGCGGGACCAGTGACGAAGGCTTGAGCGAGGGCGTGCAAGATTCCGAATACCGCAAGCGACAG
GCCGATCATCGTCGCGCTCCAGCGAAAGCGGTCCTCGCCGAAAATGACCCAGAGCGCTGCCGGCACCTGT
CCTACGAGTTGCATGATAAAGAAGACAGTCATAAGTGCGGCGACGATAGTCATGCCCCGCGCCCACCGGA
AGGAGCTGACTGGGTTGAAGGCTCTCAAGGGCATCGGTCGAGATCCCGGTGCCTAATGAGTGAGCTAACT
TACATTAATTGCGTTGCGCTCACTGCCCGCTTTCCAGTCGGGAAACCTGTCGTGCCAGCTGCATTAATGA
ATCGGCCAACGCGCGGGGAGAGGCGGTTTGCGTATTGGGCGCCAGGGTGGTTTTTCTTTTCACCAGTGAG
ACGGGCAACAGCTGATTGCCCTTCACCGCCTGGCCCTGAGAGAGTTGCAGCAAGCGGTCCACGCTGGTTT
GCCCCAGCAGGCGAAAATCCTGTTTGATGGTGGTTAACGGCGGGATATAACATGAGCTGTCTTCGGTATC
GTCGTATCCCACTACCGAGATATCCGCACCAACGCGCAGCCCGGACTCGGTAATGGCGCGCATTGCGCCC
AGCGCCATCTGATCGTTGGCAACCAGCATCGCAGTGGGAACGATGCCCTCATTCAGCATTTGCATGGTTT
GTTGAAAACCGGACATGGCACTCCAGTCGCCTTCCCGTTCCGCTATCGGCTGAATTTGATTGCGAGTGAG
ATATTTATGCCAGCCAGCCAGACGCAGACGCGCCGAGACAGAACTTAATGGGCCCGCTAACAGCGCGATT
TGCTGGTGACCCAATGCGACCAGATGCTCCACGCCCAGTCGCGTACCGTCTTCATGGGAGAAAATAATAC
TGTTGATGGGTGTCTGGTCAGAGACATCAAGAAATAACGCCGGAACATTAGTGCAGGCAGCTTCCACAGC
AATGGCATCCTGGTCATCCAGCGGATAGTTAATGATCAGCCCACTGACGCGTTGCGCGAGAAGATTGTGC
ACCGCCGCTTTACAGGCTTCGACGCCGCTTCGTTCTACCATCGACACCACCACGCTGGCACCCAGTTGAT
CGGCGCGAGATTTAATCGCCGCGACAATTTGCGACGGCGCGTGCAGGGCCAGACTGGAGGTGGCAACGCC
AATCAGCAACGACTGTTTGCCCGCCAGTTGTTGTGCCACGCGGTTGGGAATGTAATTCAGCTCCGCCATC
GCCGCTTCCACTTTTTCCCGCGTTTTCGCAGAAACGTGGCTGGCCTGGTTCACCACGCGGGAAACGGTCT
GATAAGAGACACCGGCATACTCTGCGACATCGTATAACGTTACTGGTTTCACATTCACCACCCTGAATTG
ACTCTCTTCCGGGCGCTATCATGCCATACCGCGAAAGGTTTTGCGCCATTCGATGGTGTCCGGGATCTCG
ACGCTCTCCCTTATGCGACTCCTGCATTAGGAAGCAGCCCAGTAGTAGGTTGAGGCCGTTGAGCACCGCC
GCCGCAAGGAATGGTGCATGCAAGGAGATGGCGCCCAACAGTCCCCCGGCCACGGGGCCTGCCACCATAC
CCACGCCGAAACAAGCGCTCATGAGCCCGAAGTGGCGAGCCCGATCTTCCCCATCGGTGATGTCGGCGAT
ATAGGCGCCAGCAACCGCACCTGTGGCGCCGGTGATGCCGGCCACGATGCGTCCGGCGTAGAGGATCGAG
ATCTCGATCCCGCGAAATTAATACGACTCACTATAGGGGAATTGTGAGCGGATAACAATTCCCCTCTAGA
AATAATTTTGTTTAACTTTAAGAAGGAGATATACCATGGGATCTGATAAAATTCATCATCATCATCATCA
CAGCAGCGGTACCAAAATCGAAGAAGGTAAACTGGTAATCTGGATTAACGGCGATAAAGGCTATAACGGT
CTCGCTGAAGTCGGTAAGAAATTCGAGAAAGATACCGGAATTAAAGTCACCGTTGAGCATCCGGATAAAC
TGGAAGAGAAATTCCCACAGGTTGCGGCAACTGGCGATGGCCCTGACATTATCTTCTGGGCACACGACCG
CTTTGGTGGCTACGCTCAATCTGGCCTGTTGGCTGAAATCACCCCGGACAAAGCGTTCCAGGACAAGCTG
TATCCGTTTACCTGGGATGCCGTACGTTACAACGGCAAGCTGATTGCTTACCCGATCGCTGTTGAAGCGT
TATCGCTGATTTATAACAAAGATCTGCTGCCGAACCCGCCAAAAACCTGGGAAGAGATCCCGGCGCTGGA
TAAAGAACTGAAAGCGAAAGGTAAGAGCGCGCTGATGTTCAACCTGCAAGAACCGTACTTCACCTGGCCG
CTGATTGCTGCTGACGGGGGTTATGCGTTCAAGTATGAAAACGGCAAGTACGACATTAAAGACGTGGGCG
TGGATAACGCTGGCGCGAAAGCGGGTCTGACCTTCCTGGTTGACCTGATTAAAAACAAACACATGAATGC
AGACACCGATTACTCCATCGCAGAAGCTGCCTTTAATAAAGGCGAAACAGCGATGACCATCAACGGCCCG
TGGGCATGGTCCAACATCGACACCAGCAAAGTGAATTATGGTGTAACGGTACTGCCGACCTTCAAGGGTC
AACCATCCAAACCGTTCGTTGGCGTGCTGAGCGCAGGTATTAACGCCGCCAGTCCGAACAAAGAGCTGGC
AAAAGAGTTCCTCGAAAACTATCTGCTGACTGATGAAGGTCTGGAAGCGGTTAATAAAGACAAACCGCTG
GGTGCCGTAGCGCTGAAGTCTTACGAGGAAGAGTTGGCGAAAGATCCACGTATTGCCGCCACCATGGAAA
ACGCCCAGAAAGGTGAAATCATGCCGAACATCCCGCAGATGTCCGCTTTCTGGTATGCCGTGCGTACTGC
GGTGATCAACGCCGCCAGCGGTCGTCAGACTGTCGATGAAGCCCTGAAAGACGCGCAGACTAATTCGGGA
TCTGATATCACAAGTTTGTACAAAAAAGCTGAAGGCGGTACCGAGAACCTGTACTTCCAGGGTCATATGG
GTAAAGGTGGCAACTTTGGTTTCGGTGATAGCCGCGGTGGTGGCGGCAACTTCGGTCCGGGTCCGGGCAG
CAATTTCCGTGGTGGTTCCGACGGTTACGGTAGCGGTCGCGGCTTTGGCGATGGCTATAATGGTTACGGT
GGTGGTCCGGGCGGCGGCAATTTCGGTGGTAGCCCGGGTTACGGCGGTGGTAAAGGCGGTTATGGCGGTG
GCGGTCCAGGCTACGGTAACCAGGGTGGTGGTTATGGTGGTGGCTACGATAACTATGGCGGTGGTAA
