>Addgene plasmid #104466 | MBP-hnRNPA2_LC_R191K_R254K | depositor partial sequence | sequence record 198020 | T7 term
NNNNNNCNNNTCTTTCGGGCTTTGTTAGCAGCCGGATCTCAGTGGTGGTGGTGGTGGTGCTCGAGTTAGT
AACGGCTGCGGCCACCATAGCCGCCAGAACCACCGCTACCACCCGGGCCGTAGTTACCGCCACCATACGG
ACCACCCATATTACGGGAACCGCCAAAATTGCCGGATTTCATCGGGCCGTAATTGCTCGGTTGCTGGTTG
TAGTTGCCAAAATCATTGTAATTGCCGCTACCATAGTTACCACCGCCATAGTTATCGTAGCCACCACCAT
AACCACCACCCTGGTTACCGTAGCCTGGACCGCCACCGCCATAACCGCCTTTACCACCGCCGTAACCCGG
GCTACCACCGAAATTGCCGCCGCCCGGACCACCACCGTAACCATTATAGCCATCGCCAAAGCCGCGACCG
CTACCGTAACCGTCGGAACCACCACGGAAATTGCTGCCCGGACCCGGACCGAAGTTGCCGCCACCACCGC
GGCTATCACCGAAACCAAAGTTGCCACCTTTACCCATATAATTCAGGGTGGTGAATGTGAAACCAGTAAC
GTTATACGATGTCGCAGAGTATGCCGGTGTCTCTTATCAGACCGTTTCCCGCGTGGTGAACCAGGCCAGC
CACGTTTCTGCGAAAACGCGGGAAAAAGTGGAAGCGGCGATGGCGGAGCTGAATTACATTCCCAACCGCG
TGGCACAACAACTGGCGGGCAAACAGTCGTTGCTGATTGGCGTTGCCACCTCCAGTCTGGCCCTGCACGC
GCCGTCGCAAATTGTCGCGGCGATTAAATCTCGCGCCGATCAACTGGGTGCCAGCGTGGTGGTGTCGATG
GTAGAACGAAGCGGCGTCGAAGCCTGTAAAGCGGCGGTGCACAATCTTCTCGCGCAACGCGTCAGTGGGC
TGATCATTAACTATCCGCTGGATGACCAGGATGCCATTGCTGTGGAAGCTGCCTGNNCTAATGTTCCGGC
GTTATTTCTTGATNNNTCTGACNANNNCCNATCAACAGTATTATTTNNNCCNATGAAGANGGACCNCNAC
TGGGCNNGGAACATCNGGNCCNATTGGNNNNNNNNAANNNGNCTGNANGNGGGCCCTTAAGTTNNNNNNG
GCNGNNNNNNNNNNNGNGNNNNNAANNNNNNNNNNNNNNNAATTCCCNNNNNNGNAANNNNNNGNNNNGG
GGGNNNGGCNGNTTNNNNNNCNNNAANGGNANNNNNNNCNTNCCCNNNNNNGNGNNNCCNNN
